>Addgene plasmid #85950 | pOP593 | addgene full sequence | sequence record 178028 | Addgene NGS Result
CATCGATTTAGCACAGCTAACACCACGTCGTCCCTATCTGCTGCCCTAGGTCTATGAGTGGTTGCTGGAT
AACTTTACGGGCATGCATAAGGCTCGTATAATATATTCAGGGAGACCACAACGGTTTCCCTCTACAAATA
ATTTTGTTTAACTTTGCATGCCAGTTGTAGATCAGCATAGCATAGACAACCAAGGAGGTAGTGCACATGG
ATAAGAAATACTCTATTGGTTTGGCTATCGGTACAAACTCTGTTGGTTGGGCTGTTATTACTGATGAATA
CAAGGTTCCATCCAAGAAGTTCAAGGTTTTGGGTAACACTGATAGACACTCCATCAAAAAGAACTTGATT
GGTGCCTTGTTGTTCGATTCTGGTGAAACTGCTGAAGCTACTAGATTGAAAAGAACCGCTAGAAGAAGAT
ACACCAGAAGAAAGAACAGAATCTGCTACTTGCAAGAAATCTTCTCCAACGAAATGGCCAAGGTTGATGA
TTCATTCTTCCACAGATTGGAAGAATCCTTCTTGGTCGAAGAAGATAAGAAGCACGAAAGACATCCAATC
TTCGGTAACATCGTTGATGAAGTTGCTTACCACGAAAAGTACCCAACTATCTACCATTTGAGAAAGAAGT
TGGTTGACTCTACCGATAAGGCTGATTTGAGATTGATCTATTTGGCTTTGGCCCACATGATTAAGTTCAG
AGGTCATTTCTTGATCGAAGGTGATTTGAACCCAGATAACTCCGATGTTGATAAGTTGTTCATCCAATTA
GTCCAAACCTACAATCAATTATTCGAAGAAAACCCAATCAACGCCTCTGGTGTTGATGCTAAAGCTATTT
TGTCTGCCAGATTGTCCAAGTCCAGAAGATTAGAAAATTTGATCGCCCAATTACCAGGTGAAAAGAAGAA
TGGTTTGTTCGGTAATTTGATTGCCTTGTCTTTGGGTTTGACTCCAAACTTCAAGTCCAATTTCGATTTG
GCTGAAGATGCCAAGTTGCAATTATCTAAGGATACCTACGATGACGATTTGGATAACTTGTTGGCTCAAA
TCGGTGATCAATACGCTGATTTGTTTTTGGCTGCTAAGAACTTGTCCGATGCCATTTTGTTGTCCGATAT
TTTGAGAGTCAACACCGAAATTACTAAGGCTCCATTGTCTGCCTCTATGATCAAAAGATACGATGAACAC
CACCAAGACTTGACTTTGTTGAAGGCTTTGGTCAGACAACAATTACCTGAAAAGTACAAAGAAATTTTCT
TCGATCAATCCAAGAACGGTTACGCCGGTTATATTGATGGTGGTGCTTCTCAAGAAGAATTTTACAAGTT
CATCAAGCCAATCTTGGAAAAGATGGACGGTACTGAAGAATTATTGGTCAAGTTGAACAGAGAAGATTTG
TTGAGAAAGCAAAGAACCTTCGACAACGGTTCTATTCCACATCAAATTCACTTGGGTGAATTGCACGCAA
TTTTGAGAAGACAAGAAGATTTTTATCCATTCTTGAAGGACAACAGAGAAAAGATCGAAAAGATTCTGAC
CTTCAGAATCCCTTACTACGTTGGTCCATTGGCTAGAGGTAATTCAAGATTTGCCTGGATGACTAGAAAG
TCCGAAGAAACTATTACTCCTTGGAACTTCGAAGAAGTTGTAGATAAGGGTGCTTCTGCCCAATCCTTTA
TTGAAAGAATGACCAACTTCGACAAGAACTTGCCAAACGAAAAGGTTTTGCCAAAGCACTCTTTGTTGTA
CGAATACTTCACCGTCTACAACGAATTGACTAAGGTTAAGTACGTCACCGAAGGTATGAGAAAACCAGCT
TTTTTATCCGGTGAACAAAAGAAGGCTATCGTCGATTTGTTGTTCAAGACCAACAGAAAGGTTACTGTCA
AGCAATTAAAAGAAGATTACTTCAAGAAAATCGAATGCTTCGACTCCGTTGAAATTTCTGGTGTCGAAGA
TAGATTCAATGCCTCTTTAGGTACTTACCATGACTTGTTGAAAATCATCAAGGACAAGGATTTCTTGGAC
AACGAAGAAAACGAAGATATTTTGGAAGATATTGTCTTGACATTGACCTTGTTTGAAGATAGAGAAATGA
TTGAAGAAAGATTGAAAACCTACGCCCACTTGTTCGATGATAAGGTTATGAAGCAATTAAAGAGAAGAAG
ATACACTGGTTGGGGTAGATTGTCCAGAAAATTGATTAACGGTATCAGAGACAAGCAATCCGGTAAGACC
ATTTTGGACTTTTTGAAGTCTGATGGTTTCGCTAACAGAAACTTCATGCAATTAATCCACGACGATTCCT
TGACTTTCAAAGAAGATATACAAAAGGCCCAAGTCTCTGGTCAAGGTGATTCTTTACATGAACATATCGC
TAACTTGGCTGGTTCTCCAGCTATTAAGAAGGGTATTTTACAAACCGTTAAGGTCGTTGACGAATTGGTC
AAAGTTATGGGTAGACATAAGCCAGAAAACATCGTTATCGAAATGGCTAGAGAAAATCAAACCACCCAAA
AGGGTCAAAAGAACTCCAGAGAAAGAATGAAGAGAATCGAAGAAGGTATCAAAGAATTGGGTTCCCAAAT
TTTGAAAGAACACCCAGTTGAAAACACCCAATTACAAAACGAAAAGTTGTACTTGTACTACTTGCAAAAC
GGTAGAGATATGTACGTTGACCAAGAATTGGACATCAACAGATTGTCTGATTACGATGTTGACGCTATCG
TTCCACAATCTTTTTTGAAGGATGACTCCATTGACAACAAGGTCTTGACTAGATCCGATAAGAATAGAGG
TAAGTCCGATAACGTTCCATCTGAAGAAGTCGTTAAGAAAATGAAGAACTATTGGAGACAATTATTGAAC
GCCAAGTTGATCACCCAAAGAAAGTTTGACAATTTGACCAAGGCTGAAAGAGGTGGTTTGTCTGAATTGG
ATAAGGCAGGTTTCATCAAAAGACAATTAGTAGAAACCAGACAAATCACCAAGCACGTTGCTCAAATTTT
GGATAGTAGAATGAACACTAAGTACGACGAAAACGACAAATTGATCAGAGAAGTTAAGGTCATTACCTTG
AAGTCCAAGTTGGTTTCCGATTTCAGAAAGGACTTCCAATTCTACAAGGTCAGAGAAATCAACAACTACC
ATCATGCACATGATGCTTACTTGAATGCTGTTGTTGGTACTGCCTTGATTAAGAAGTATCCAAAGTTGGA
ATCCGAATTTGTCTACGGTGATTACAAGGTTTACGACGTTAGAAAGATGATCGCCAAGTCCGAACAAGAA
ATTGGTAAAGCTACTGCCAAATACTTCTTCTACTCCAATATTATGAATTTCTTTAAGACCGAAATCACTT
TGGCCAACGGTGAAATTAGAAAAAGACCATTGATTGAAACTAATGGTGAAACAGGTGAAATCGTTTGGGA
TAAGGGTAGAGATTTTGCCACTGTTAGAAAGGTATTGTCCATGCCACAAGTAAACATCGTCAAAAAGACC
GAAGTTCAAACTGGTGGTTTCTCCAAAGAATCCATTTTGCCTAAGAGAAACTCCGATAAGTTGATCGCTA
GAAAAAAAGACTGGGACCCAAAAAAGTACGGTGGTTTTGATTCTCCAACTGTTGCTTACTCTGTTTTGGT
TGTTGCTAAGGTCGAAAAGGGTAAGAGTAAGAAGTTGAAGTCCGTCAAAGAATTATTAGGTATCACTATC
ATGGAAAGATCCTCATTCGAAAAGAATCCTATCGACTTTTTGGAAGCCAAGGGTTACAAAGAAGTCAAGA
AGGACTTGATCATTAAGTTGCCAAAGTACAGTTTGTTCGAATTGGAAAATGGTAGAAAGAGAATGTTGGC
TTCTGCCGGTGAATTACAAAAGGGTAATGAATTGGCTTTGCCATCCAAGTACGTTAATTTCTTATACTTG
GCCTCCCACTACGAAAAATTGAAAGGTTCTCCTGAAGATAACGAACAAAAGCAATTATTTGTCGAACAAC
ACAAGCACTACTTGGACGAAATCATTGAACAAATTTCCGAATTTTCCAAAAGAGTCATTTTGGCTGACGC
CAATTTGGACAAAGTTTTGTCAGCTTACAACAAGCACAGAGATAAGCCAATTAGAGAACAAGCTGAAAAC
ATCATTCACTTGTTCACTTTGACTAACTTGGGTGCTCCAGCTGCTTTTAAGTATTTCGATACCACTATCG
ACAGAAAGAGATACACCTCTACCAAAGAAGTTTTGGACGCTACTTTGATCCACCAATCTATTACTGGTTT
GTACGAAACTAGAATCGACTTGTCTCAATTAGGTGGTGATTAACAAGCTTGAGCTTTGACAGCTAGCTCA
GTCCTAGGTATAATGCTAGCCCCGAAGCGCAAAATGATCCCCTGCTGCGTTTTAGAGCTAGAAATAGCAA
GTTAAAATAAGGCTAGTCCGTTATCAACTTGAAAAAGTGGCACCGAGTCGGTGCTTTTTTGCTTGGATTC
TCACCAATAAAAAACGCCCGGCGGCAACCGAGCGTTCTGAACAAATCCAGATGGAGTTCTGAGGTCATTA
CTGGATCTATCAACAGGAGTCCAAGCATCCCTAGTCGATTAGCACCTTTGACAGCTAGCTCAGTCCTAGG
TATAATGCTAGCCCCCGCTGTACGATGTCGCAGAGTATGCGTTTTAGAGCTAGAAATAGCAAGTTAAAAT
AAGGCTAGTCCGTTATCAACTTGAAAAAGTGGCACCGAGTCGGTGCTTTTTTGGCATCAAATAAAACGAA
AGGCTCAGTCGAAAGACTGGGCCTTTCGTTTTATCTGTTGTTTGTCGGTGAACGCTCTCCTGAGTAGGAC
AAATCCGCCGCCCTAGAAGCTCGAATTCTCTAGAGAATCAGGTTTGTGCCAATACCAGTAGAAACAGACG
AAGAATCCATGGGTATGGACAGTTTTCCCTTTGATATGTAACGGTGAACAGTTGTTCTACTTTTGTTTGT
TAGTCTTGATGCTTCACTGATAGATACAAGAGCCATAAGAACCTCAGATCCTTCCGTATTTAGCCAGTAT
GTTCTCTAGTGTGGTTCGTTGTTTTTGCGTGAGCCATGAGAACGAACCATTGAGATCATACTTACTTTGC
ATGTCACTCAAAAATTTTGCCTCAAAACTGGTGAGCTGAATTTTTGCAGTTAAAGCATCGTGTAGTGTTT
TTCTTAGTCCGTTATGTAGGTAGGAATCTGATGTAATGGTTGTTGGTATTTTGTCACCATTCATTTTTAT
CTGGTTGTTCTCAAGTTCGGTTACGAGATCCATTTGTCTATCTAGTTCAACTTGGAAAATCAACGTATCA
GTCGGGCGGCCTCGCTTATCAACCACCAATTTCATATTGCTGTAAGTGTTTAAATCTTTACTTATTGGTT
TCAAAACCCATTGGTTAAGCCTTTTAAACTCATGGTAGTTATTTTCAAGCATTAACATGAACTTAAATTC
ATCAAGGCTAATCTCTATATTTGCCTTGTGAGTTTTCTTTTGTGTTAGTTCTTTTAATAACCACTCATAA
ATCCTCATAGAGTATTTGTTTTCAAAAGACTTAACATGTTCCAGATTATATTTTATGAATTTTTTTAACT
GGAAAAGATAAGGCAATATCTCTTCACTAAAAACTAATTCTAATTTTTCGCTTGAGAACTTGGCATAGTT
TGTCCACTGGAAAATCTCAAAGCCTTTAACCAAAGGATTCCTGATTTCCACAGTTCTCGTCATCAGCTCT
CTGGTTGCTTTAGCTAATACACCATAAGCATTTTCCCTACTGATGTTCATCATCTGAACGTATTGGTTAT
AAGTGAACGATACCGTCCGTTCTTTCCTTGTAGGGTTTTCAATCGTGGGGTTGAGTAGTGCCACACAGCA
TAAAATTAGCTTGGTTTCATGCTCCGTTAAGTCATAGCGACTAATCGCTAGTTCATTTGCTTTGAAAACA
ACTAATTCAGACATACATCTCAATTGGTCTAGGTGATTTTAATCACTATACCAATTGAGATGGGCTAGTC
AATGATAATTACTAGTCCTTTTCCTTTGAGTTGTGGGTATCTGTAAATTCTGCTAGACCTTTGCTGGAAA
ACTTGTAAATTCTGCTAGACCCTCTGTAAATTCCGCTAGACCTTTGTGTGTTTTTTTTGTTTATATTCAA
GTGGTTATAATTTATAGAATAAAGAAAGAATAAAAAAAGATAAAAAGAATAGATCCCAGCCCTGTGTATA
ACTCACTACTTTAGTCAGTTCCGCAGTATTACAAAAGGATGTCGCAAACGCTGTTTGCTCCTCTACAAAA
CAGACCTTAAAACCCTAAAGGCTTAAGTAGCACCCTCGCAAGCTCGGTTGCGGCCGCAATCGGGCAAATC
GCTGAATATTCCTTTTGTCTCCGACCATCAGGCACCTGAGTCGCTGTCTTTTTCGTGACATTCAGTTCGC
TGCGCTCACGGCTCTGGCAGTGAATGGGGGTAAATGGCACTACAGGCGCCTTTTATGGATTCATGCAAGG
AAACTACCCATAATACAAGAAAAGCCCGTCACGGGCTTCTCAGGGCGTTTTATGGCGGGTCTGCTATGTG
GTGCTATCTGACTTTTTGCTGTTCAGCAGTTCCTGCCCTCTGATTTTCCAGTCTGACCACTTCGGATTAT
CCCGTGACAGGTCATTCAGACTGGCTAATGCACCCAGTAAGGCAGCGGTATCATCAACGGGGTCTGACGC
TCAGTGGAACGAAAACTCACGTTAAGGGATTTTGGTCATGAGATTATCAAAAAGGATCTTCACCTAGATC
CTTTTAAATTAAAAATGAAGTTTTAAATCAATCTAAAGTATATATGAGTAAACTTGGTCTGACAGTTACC
AATGCTTAATCAGTGAGGCACCTATCTCAGCGATCTGTCTATTTCGTTCATCCATAGTTGCCTGACTCCC
CGTCGTGTAGATAACTACGATACGGGAGGGCTTACCATCTGGCCCCAGTGCTGCAATGATACCGCGAGAC
CCACGCTCACCGGCTCCAGATTTATCAGCAATAAACCAGCCAGCCGGAAGGGCCGAGCGCAGAAGTGGTC
CTGCAACTTTATCCGCCTCCATCCAGTCTATTAATTGTTGCCGGGAAGCTAGAGTAAGTAGTTCGCCAGT
TAATAGTTTGCGCAACGTTGTTGCCATTGCTACAGGCATCGTGGTGTCACGCTCGTCGTTTGGTATGGCT
TCATTCAGCTCCGGTTCCCAACGATCAAGGCGAGTTACATGATCCCCCATGTTGTGCAAAAAAGCGGTTA
GCTCCTTCGGTCCTCCGATCGTTGTCAGAAGTAAGTTGGCCGCAGTGTTATCACTCATGGTTATGGCAGC
ACTGCATAATTCTCTTACTGTCATGCCATCCGTAAGATGCTTTTCTGTGACTGGTGAGTACTCAACCAAG
TCATTCTGAGAATAGTGTATGCGGCGACCGAGTTGCTCTTGCCCGGCGTCAATACGGGATAATACCGCGC
CACATAGCAGAACTTTAAAAGTGCTCATCATTGGAAAACGTTCTTCGGGGCGAAAACTCTCAAGGATCTT
ACCGCTGTTGAGATCCAGTTCGATGTAACCCACTCGTGCACCCAACTGATCTTCAGCATCTTTTACTTTC
ACCAGCGTTTCTGGGTGAGCAAAAACAGGAAGGCAAAATGCCGCAAAAAAGGGAATAAGGGCGACACGGA
AATGTTGAATACTCATACTCTTCCTTTTTCAATATTATTGAAGCATTTATCAGGGTTATTGTCTCATGAG
CGGATACATATTTGAATGTATTTAGAAAAATAAACAAATAGGGGTTCCGCGCACATTTCCCCGAAAAGTG
CCACCTG
Features (pLannotate 1.2.2; 13 found; start..end, strand, type, name):
      2..73      +  CDS            sspB (fragment): SSPB_ECOLI - Experimental evidence at protein level: Swiss-Prot protein existence level 1. Also stimulates degradation of the N-terminus of RseA (residues 1-108, alone or in complex with sigma-E) by ClpX-ClpP in a non-ssrA-mediated fashion. From Escherichia coli (strain K12).
    207..4310    +  CDS            cas9: CAS9_STRP1 - Also known as csn1 From Streptococcus pyogenes serotype M1.
   4326..4360    +  promoter       J23119 promoter: bacterial promoter (Registry of Standard Biological Parts BBa J23119)
   4389..4464    +  misc_RNA       gRNA scaffold: guide RNA scaffold for the Streptococcus pyogenes CRISPR/Cas9 system
   4477..4571    -  terminator     lambda t0 terminator: transcription terminator from phage lambda
   4598..4632    +  promoter       J23119 promoter: bacterial promoter (Registry of Standard Biological Parts BBa J23119)
   4661..4736    +  misc_RNA       gRNA scaffold: guide RNA scaffold for the Streptococcus pyogenes CRISPR/Cas9 system
   4748..4834    +  terminator     rrnB T1 terminator: Escherichia coli rrnB; transcription terminator T1 from the E. coli rrnB gene
   4865..4891    +  terminator     λ tL3 terminator (fragment): transcription terminator tL3 from phage λ
   5014..5964    -  CDS            Rep101(Ts): temperature-sensitive version of the RepA protein needed for replication with the pSC101 origin (Armstrong et al., 1984); rep101 encoding an A56V mutation
   6012..6234    -  rep_origin     pSC101 ori: low-copy replication origin that requires the Rep101 protein
   6856..7716    -  CDS            AmpR: β-lactamase; bla; confers resistance to ampicillin, carbenicillin, and related antibiotics
   7717..7821    -  promoter       AmpR promoter: bla
