[The description below was written by a language model from this plasmid's Addgene catalogue record and pLannotate feature annotations shown in this document.]
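Description:
pOP593 is a low-copy bacterial expression plasmid built on a derivative of the backbone listed as pDK46. It is described as the parent construct pOP576 with an added "gRNA key". The plasmid is about 7.8 kb. It replicates from the pSC101 origin with the temperature-sensitive Rep101 (RepA A56V) protein, so it is maintained only at permissive temperature, consistent with the recorded 30°C growth, and can in principle be cured by shifting to higher temperature. Selection is by ampicillin through a β-lactamase gene with its native bla promoter.

The payload, assembled by Gibson cloning, is catalogued as dCas9 and gRNA. The feature table shows a full-length Streptococcus pyogenes cas9 open reading frame. The annotation does not show the nuclease-inactivating mutations, so the dCas9 identity rests on the catalogue entry. No promoter for this gene is annotated, and the record does not say how it is driven. A short sspB fragment lies just upstream; its role is not explained.

Downstream of cas9 are two guide RNA cassettes. Each has the strong constitutive J23119 promoter followed by a spacer region and the S. pyogenes gRNA scaffold. A lambda t0 terminator, annotated on the opposite strand, sits between the cassettes. The second cassette is followed by the rrnB T1 terminator and a partial λ tL3 terminator. The guide targets are not stated.

The associated work concerns encryption and steganography of synthetic gene circuits. In that context, the plasmid appears to supply dCas9 and specific guides as a "key" that acts on a separate encrypted circuit in E. coli. The record does not detail the mechanism.
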