Addgene plasmid #85950: pOP593
Purpose: pOP576 with gRNA key
Depositing lab: Timothy Lu. Depositing organization: Massachusetts Institute of Technology. Publication: Encryption and steganography of synthetic gene circuits. Purcell O, Wang J, Siuti P, Lu TK. Nat Commun. 2018 Nov 22;9(1):4942. doi: 10.1038/s41467-018-07144-7. PubMed 30467337.
Backbone
  Vector backbone: pDK46 derivative
  Vector type: Bacterial Expression
Growth in bacteria
  Bacterial resistance: Ampicillin, 100 μg/mL
  Growth temperature: 30°C
  Growth strain: DH5alpha
  Copy number: Low Copy
Gene/Insert
  Gene/Insert name: dCas9 and gRNA
  Cloning method: Gibson Cloning
  Sequencing primers: 5′ unknown; 3′ rrnB-T1-term-Rev
Terms and licenses: Academic/Nonprofit Terms; Industry Terms: Not Available to Industry
How to cite: pOP593 was a gift from Timothy Lu (Addgene plasmid # 85950 ; http://n2t.net/addgene:85950 ; RRID:Addgene_85950)
